Addgene plasmid #90954: pKD227
Purpose: Expresses S. baltica TtrS under the Ptac promoter
Depositing lab: Jeffrey Tabor. Depositing organization: Rice University. Publication: Engineering bacterial thiosulfate and tetrathionate sensors for detecting gut inflammation. Daeffler KN, Galley JD, Sheth RU, Ortiz-Velez LC, Bibb CO, Shroyer NF, Britton RA, Tabor JJ. Mol Syst Biol. 2017 Apr 3;13(4):923. doi: 10.15252/msb.20167416. PubMed 28373240.
Backbone
  Vector backbone: p15A
  Total vector size (bp): 5596
  Vector type: Bacterial Expression
Growth in bacteria
  Bacterial resistance: Spectinomycin, 50 μg/mL
  Growth temperature: 37°C
  Growth strain: DH5alpha
  Copy number: High Copy
Gene/Insert
  Gene/Insert name: Tetrathionate sensor kinase (alt name: TtrS)
  Species: Shewanella baltica OS195
  Insert size (bp): 2016
  GenBank ID: ABX51019
  Cloning method: Gibson Cloning
  Sequencing primers: 5′ CGGTATCAGCTCACTCAAAGG
Terms and licenses: Academic/Nonprofit Terms; Industry Terms: Not Available to Industry
How to cite: pKD227 was a gift from Jeffrey Tabor (Addgene plasmid # 90954 ; http://n2t.net/addgene:90954 ; RRID:Addgene_90954)
