[The description below was written by a language model from this plasmid's Addgene catalogue record and pLannotate feature annotations shown in this document.]
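Description:
pKD227 is a bacterial expression plasmid of about 5.6 kb that produces the tetrathionate sensor histidine kinase TtrS from Shewanella baltica OS195 in E. coli. It replicates from a p15A origin, which is compatible with ColE1-type plasmids and so allows it to be co-maintained with a second plasmid. The catalogue lists it as high copy, although p15A is generally regarded as a medium-copy origin. Selection is by spectinomycin through the aadA (SmR) aminoglycoside adenylyltransferase gene, which is followed by a lambda t0 terminator. The annotation also picks up short fragments of an RSF origin, a pUC multiple cloning site and a Tn5 transposase, which appear to be non-functional remnants of the vector's construction.

The roughly 2 kb ttrS coding sequence is not itself annotated in the feature table. It evidently occupies the unannotated interval between the tac promoter with its lac operator and the downstream rrnB T1 and T7Te terminators, since that gap matches the stated insert size. The plasmid also carries lacI under the up-mutated lacIq promoter, followed by its own rrnB T1 terminator. The resulting high level of lac repressor keeps Ptac off until IPTG is added, so the amount of TtrS in the cell can be tuned. TtrS is the sensor half of the TtrS/TtrR two-component system. The record does not show a response regulator or reporter on this plasmid, so these would have to be supplied from elsewhere, such as a compatible partner construct. The associated work concerns engineering bacterial thiosulfate and tetrathionate sensors for detecting gut inflammation, and pKD227 provides the inducible kinase component of the tetrathionate sensor.
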