Features (pLannotate 1.2.2; 13 found; start..end, strand, type, name):
    134..189     +  rep_origin     RSF ori (fragment): Plasmids containing the RSF 1030 origin of replication can be propagated in E. coli cells that contain additional plasmids with compatible origins.
    219..296     +  promoter       lacIq promoter: lacI (mutant); In the lacIq allele, a single base change in the promoter boosts expression of the lacI gene about 10-fold.
    297..1379    +  CDS            lacI: lac repressor; lacI; The lac repressor binds to the lac operator to inhibit transcription in E. coli. This inhibition can be relieved by adding lactose or isopropyl-β-D-thiogalactopyranoside (IPTG).
   1385..1471    +  terminator     rrnB T1 terminator: Escherichia coli rrnB; transcription terminator T1 from the E. coli rrnB gene
   1644..1672    +  promoter       tac promoter: strong E. coli promoter; hybrid between the trp and lac UV5 promoters
   1680..1696    +  protein_bind   lac operator: The lac repressor binds to the lac operator to inhibit transcription in E. coli. This inhibition can be relieved by adding lactose or isopropyl-β-D-thiogalactopyranoside (IPTG). lac repressor encoded by lacI
   3773..3844    +  terminator     rrnB T1 terminator: transcription terminator T1 from the E. coli rrnB gene
   3860..3887    +  terminator     T7Te terminator: phage T7 early transcription terminator
   3894..3938    +  misc_feature   MCS (fragment): pUC18/19 multiple cloning site
   3939..4055    +  CDS            tnpA (fragment): TN5P_ECOLX - Also known as tnp. Experimental evidence at protein level: Swiss-Prot protein existence level 1. Mediates transposition of transposon Tn5 by a 'cut and paste' mechanism. First, the monomeric transposase binds the 19 bp inverted DNA repeats flanking the transposon. Then, dimerization of the DNA- bound transposase creates a synaptic DNA complex. After nicking of the first DNA strand, excision of the transposon proceeds through a series of intermediates. The transposase then mediates the insertion of the transposon at a new site by strand transfer. The activity of the wild- type tran
   4087..4878    +  CDS            SmR: aminoglycoside adenylyltransferase (Murphy, 1985); aadA; confers resistance to spectinomycin and streptomycin
   4890..4984    +  terminator     lambda t0 terminator: transcription terminator from phage lambda
   5098..46      +  rep_origin     p15A ori (across the origin): Plasmids containing the medium-copy-number p15A origin of replication can be propagated in E. coli cells that contain a second plasmid with the ColE1 origin.
>Addgene plasmid #90954 | pKD227 | addgene full sequence | sequence record 178325 | Addgene NGS Result
GCGTCAGATTTCGTGATGCTTGTCAGGGGGGCGGAGCCTATGGAAAAACGGCTTTGCCGCGGCCCTCTCA
CTTCCCTGTTAAGTATCTTCCTGGCATCTTCCGGGAAATCTCCGCCCCGTTCGTAAGCCATTTCCGCTCG
CCGCAGTCGAACGACCGAGCGTAGCGAGTCAGTGAGCGAGGAAGCGGAATATATCCCGAAGCGGCATGCA
TTTACGTTGACACCATCGAATGGTGCAAAACCTTTCGCGGTATGGCATGATAGCGCCCGGAAGAGAGTCA
ATTCAGGGTGGTGAATGTGAAACCAGTAACGTTATACGATGTCGCAGAGTATGCCGGTGTCTCTTATCAG
ACCGTTTCCCGCGTGGTGAACCAGGCCAGCCACGTTTCTGCGAAAACGCGGGAAAAAGTGGAAGCGGCGA
TGGCGGAGCTGAATTACATTCCCAACCGCGTGGCACAACAACTGGCGGGCAAACAGTCGTTGCTGATTGG
CGTTGCCACCTCCAGTCTGGCCCTGCACGCGCCGTCGCAAATTGTCGCGGCGATTAAATCTCGCGCCGAT
CAACTGGGTGCCAGCGTGGTGGTGTCGATGGTAGAACGAAGCGGCGTCGAAGCCTGTAAAGCGGCGGTGC
ACAATCTTCTCGCGCAACGCGTCAGTGGGCTGATCATTAACTATCCGCTGGATGACCAGGATGCCATTGC
TGTGGAAGCTGCCTGCACTAATGTTCCGGCGTTATTTCTTGATGTCTCTGACCAGACACCCATCAACAGT
ATTATTTTCTCCCATGAAGACGGTACGCGACTGGGCGTGGAGCATCTGGTCGCATTGGGTCACCAGCAAA
TCGCGCTGTTAGCGGGCCCATTAAGTTCTGTCTCGGCGCGTCTGCGTCTGGCTGGCTGGCATAAATATCT
CACTCGCAATCAAATTCAGCCGATAGCGGAACGGGAAGGCGACTGGAGTGCCATGTCCGGTTTTCAACAA
ACCATGCAAATGCTGAATGAGGGCATCGTTCCCACTGCGATGCTGGTTGCCAACGATCAGATGGCGCTGG
GCGCAATGCGCGCCATTACCGAGTCCGGGCTGCGCGTTGGTGCGGATATCTCGGTAGTGGGATACGACGA
TACCGAAGACAGCTCATGTTATATCCCGCCGTTAACCACCATCAAACAGGATTTTCGCCTGCTGGGGCAA
ACCAGCGTGGACCGCTTGCTGCAACTCTCTCAGGGCCAGGCGGTGAAGGGCAATCAGCTGTTGCCCGTCT
CACTGGTGAAAAGAAAAACCACCCTGGCGCCCAATACGCAAACCGCCTCTCCCCGCGCGTTGGCCGATTC
ATTAATGCAGCTGGCACGACAGGTTTCCCGACTGGAAAGCGGGCAGTGAGGCATCAAATAAAACGAAAGG
CTCAGTCGAAAGACTGGGCCTTTCGTTTTATCTGTTGTTTGTCGGTGAACGCTCTCCTGAGTAGGACAAA
TCCGCCGCCCTAGACCTAGGGCGTTCGGCTGCGGCGAGCGGTATCAGCTCACTCAAAGGCGGTAATACGT
AAATCACTGCATAATTCGTGTCGCTCAAGGCGCACTCCCGTTCTGGATAATGTTTTTTGCGCCGACATCA
TAACGGTTCTGGCTAATATTCTGAAATGAGCTGTTGACAATTAATCATCGGCTCGTATAATGTGTGGAAT
TGTGAGCGGATAACAATTTCACACATATACCTCTTACACTACTATATAAATTTTCTTCCATGTTTTCTTC
CGGCATGAGCCTGAAATGGCCTCTGAGCATCCAGGGTTCCATCGAACCGAAAATGACTCCGCGCATCATC
TTCCGCATGGCCCTGCGCACTAAAGTGTTCATCACCCTGCTGGCTTGCCTGTTTGCTTCTGCCAACGTAT
TCGCGGTGGAACCGCAGAACCAGTCCGCGCCTTCCGATGTGATGGACGCTGAGGTGGTTGCTCCGGTTGC
GACGGAGGAACCGGGTTACCAGGTCGTTGATGTTGGTGTGCTGGCGATTCGCGGTTATAAAGCTACCATC
AACCGTTGGCAGCCACTGATGGGTTGGCTGGAGACTCAGATCCCGAACTCCTACTTCCGCCTGCACCCGC
TGTCTCTGGACGAGCTGGCAAAGGGTGTAGAAACCCAGGGTCTGGACTTCGTAATCACCAATCCAGGCCA
GTCCGTACTGCTGGCGCGTCAGTATTCTCTGACGTGGCTGGCGACCCTGCGCTCTCCGCTGAACAACGGT
GCTGCGATGCAGGTGGGTTCCGCGCTGGTAGTTCGTGCCGACAGCCCGTACCAGACCCTGACCGATCTGA
AAGGCCGTCGTCTGGGCATCGTCAGCAAAAACGCATTCGGTGGTTATCTGACGCTGGTATATGAGGCACA
GCTGAAAGGCATCGATCTGCCGCGCTTTGTTGGTGAAATCATCCCACTGGGCTTCCCGCTGGATAACCTG
CTGTATCAGCTGGATGATCAGAAATCTGGTAATGACGCCGCAAAAGACAATCGTCTGGATGCCACCGTTG
TACCGGTATGCCAACTGGAACAGATGCAGGCCGAAGGTCTGATCAACATCGGCCACTATCGCGTTCTGGA
CAACCAGACCCCGGTAGGTTTCCACTGTCAAGTAAGCACTCGTCTGTATCCGAACTGGTCTATGGCTAAA
ACTAACCGTGCCAGCCAGTCCCTGGCAAAATCTGTGACCCAGGCTCTGCTGGCTCTGCCGGAAGATCACC
TGGCAGCGAAAAGCTCTGACTCTGCAGGTTGGACCACTGCAGTGTCCCAGCTGGCGATCGACCAGCTGCT
GAAAGACCTGGACATGCATCCACTGCAGACCCCATGGTGGCAGCGCGCTTGGCAGTGGGTAAAACTGCAC
CAGCAGTGGGCGTGGTTCATTCTGGGTATCCTGGTCCTGCTGAACGCATACCATTTCTGGCTGGAATACC
GTTTCTCCCGTCGTGGTCGTGAACTGATCAACACCCAGCGCCAGCTGAACGAAAACCGTGCTCTGCTGGA
GCACGCACAACGTATCGCCATCGCTGGCGAACTGGGTGCTAGCCTGTCCCATGAACTGAACCAGCCGCTG
GCTGCAATTGGTCACTATTGCCATGGTGCGGAAGTGCGTCTGCAGCGTGGTACTTCTCCTGAAGAACTGC
AGTCTGTTCTGACCCTGATCCAGCAGGAAGTTACGCGCGCCGACTCTATCATCAGCCGTCTGCGTAACCT
GCTGAAAAAACGCCCGGTTAGCAAACAGGCTCTGTATCTGCACGAACTGGTAAACGAAACGGTGCCGCTG
CTGGCGTACGAATTCGAACAGCACCAGATCAACCTGGCGGTAAACGTCAGCGGTGAACCTTACCTGCAAT
CTCTGGACGAGGTCGGTATGCAGCAGCTGCTGCTGAACCTGCTGAAAAACGCGTTTGACGCGTGCGTTCA
GCGCCTGGAACTGGAATCCTCCGGCACTGAACAGAGCGGTATGCGTAAACCGTATGTTCCTACGATCGAT
ATTGATCTGCGCTACCAGGAGCGTACTCTGCTGCTGACTGTGACGGATAACGGCACTGGTCTGACCGAGG
AGACTAGCCTGCTGATGCAGGCCTTCTATTCCACCAAATCTGAAGGCCTGGGCCTGGGTCTGGTTATTTG
CCGTGATATCGCTGAGTCCCACGGTGGCACCTTCTCTCTGGAATCCGCCATGGGTGGTGGCTGCCAGGCT
CAGGTGGCCATCCCGCGCAAGCCGGAACCGAATGGCGTTCTGTAATAATCTAGACCAGGCATCAAATAAA
ACGAAAGGCTCAGTCGAAAGACTGGGCCTTTCGTTTTATCTGTTGTTTGTCGGTGAACGCTCTCTACTAG
AGTCACACTGGCTCACCTTCGGGTGGGCCTTTCTGCGTTTATAGGTACCCGGGGATCCTCTAGAGTCGAC
CTGCAGGCATGCAAGCTTAGCAAGCGAACCGGAATTGCCAGCTGGGGCGCCCTCTGGTAAGGTTGGGAAG
CCCTGCAAAGTAAACTGGATGGCTTTCTTGCCGCCAAGGATCTGATGGCGCAGGGGATCAAGATCTGATC
AAGAGACAGGATGAGGATCGTTTCGTATGAGGGAAGCGGTGATCGCCGAAGTATCGACTCAACTATCAGA
GGTAGTTGGCGTCATCGAGCGCCATCTCGAACCGACGTTGCTGGCCGTACATTTGTACGGCTCCGCAGTG
GATGGCGGCCTGAAGCCACACAGTGATATTGATTTGCTGGTTACGGTGACCGTAAGGCTTGATGAAACAA
CGCGGCGAGCTTTGATCAACGACCTTTTGGAAACTTCGGCTTCCCCTGGAGAGAGCGAGATTCTCCGCGC
TGTAGAAGTCACCATTGTTGTGCACGACGACATCATTCCGTGGCGTTATCCAGCTAAGCGCGAACTGCAA
TTTGGAGAATGGCAGCGCAATGACATTCTTGCAGGTATCTTCGAGCCAGCCACGATCGACATTGATCTGG
CTATCTTGCTGACAAAAGCAAGAGAACATAGCGTTGCCTTGGTAGGTCCAGCGGCGGAGGAACTCTTTGA
TCCGGTTCCTGAACAGGATCTATTTGAGGCGCTAAATGAAACCTTAACGCTATGGAACTCGCCGCCCGAC
TGGGCTGGCGATGAGCGAAATGTAGTGCTTACGTTGTCCCGCATTTGGTACAGCGCAGTAACCGGCAAAA
TCGCGCCGAAGGATGTCGCTGCCGACTGGGCAATGGAGCGCCTGCCGGCCCAGTATCAGCCCGTCATACT
TGAAGCTAGACAGGCTTATCTTGGACAAGAAGAAGATCGCTTGGCCTCGCGCGCAGATCAGTTGGAAGAA
TTTGTCCACTACGTGAAAGGCGAGATCACCAAGGTAGTCGGCAAATAAGAGCTCGCTTGGACTCCTGTTG
ATAGATCCAGTAATGACCTCAGAACTCCATCTGGATTTGTTCAGAACGCTCGGTTGCCGCCGGGCGTTTT
TTATTGGTGAGAATCCAAGCACTAGTAACAACTTATATCGTATGGGGCTGACTTCAGGTGCTACATTTGA
AGAGATAAATTGCACTGAAATCTAGTAATATTTTATCTGATTAATAAGATGATCTTCTTGAGATCGTTTT
GGTCTGCGCGTAATCTCTTGCTCTGAAAACGAAAAAACCGCCTTGCAGGGCGGTTTTTCGAAGGTTCTCT
GAGCTACCAACTCTTTGAACCGAGGTAACTGGCTTGGAGGAGCGCAGTCACCAAAACTTGTCCTTTCAGT
TTAGCCTTAACCGGCGCATGACTTCAAGACTAACTCCTCTAAATCAATTACCAGTGGCTGCTGCCAGTGG
TGCTTTTGCATGTCTTTCCGGGTTGGACTCAAGACGATAGTTACCGGATAAGGCGCAGCGGTCGGACTGA
ACGGGGGGTTCGTGCATACAGTCCAGCTTGGAGCGAACTGCCTACCCGGAACTGAGTGTCAGGCGTGGAA
TGAGACAAACGCGGCCATAACAGCGGAATGACACCGGTAAACCGAAAGGCAGGAACAGGAGAGCGCACGA
GGGAGCCGCCAGGGGGAAACGCCTGGTATCTTTATAGTCCTGTCGGGTTTCGCCACCACTGATTTGA
